Addgene plasmid #249000: pKlab1160-HBEGF-2a-3xFLAG-BRCA1(full-length)-S1655F-2a-mRuby3-HBBIVS2-WPRE
Purpose: This plasmid expresses the BRCA1 sequence with S1655F mutation, the construct includes a HBBIVS2 intron sequence at the 3' end of the mRuby sequence to improve the stable integration into cell lines
Depositing lab: Georgios Karras. Depositing organization: University of Texas MD Anderson Cancer Center. Publication: HSP90 buffers deleterious genetic variations in BRCA1. Gracia B, Zhang XH, Montes P, Pham TC, Huang M, Chen J, Karras GI. Mol Cell. 2025 Nov 19:S1097-2765(25)00867-6. doi: 10.1016/j.molcel.2025.10.026. PubMed 41265458.
Backbone
  Vector backbone: Xential template for knock-in at the HBEGF locus
  Vector type: CRISPR
  Selectable markers: HBEGF(Exon4mut&Exon5), mRuby15
Growth in bacteria
  Bacterial resistance: Ampicillin, 100 μg/mL
  Growth temperature: 37°C
  Growth strain: DH5alpha
  Copy number: High Copy
Gene/Insert
  Gene/Insert name: BRCA1
  Species: H. sapiens (human)
  Mutation: S1655F
  Entrez Gene: BRCA1 (a.k.a. BRCAI, BRCC1, BROVCA1, FANCS, IRIS, PNCA4, PPP1R53, PSCP, RNF53)
  Tag / fusion protein: 3x-FLAG-V5 (N terminal on insert)
  Cloning method: Gibson Cloning
Resource information
  A portion of this plasmid was derived from a plasmid made by: based on vectors from Li et al. Nat Comms 2021 (PMID: 33479216)
Terms and licenses: Academic/Nonprofit Terms; Industry Terms: Not Available to Industry
How to cite: pKlab1160-HBEGF-2a-3xFLAG-BRCA1(full-length)-S1655F-2a-mRuby3-HBBIVS2-WPRE was a gift from Georgios Karras (Addgene plasmid # 249000 ; http://n2t.net/addgene:249000 ; RRID:Addgene_249000)
