[The description below was written by a language model from this plasmid's Addgene catalogue record and pLannotate feature annotations shown in this document.]
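Description:
pKlab1160-HBEGF-2a-3xFLAG-BRCA1(full-length)-S1655F-2a-mRuby3-HBBIVS2-WPRE is a 12.6 kb CRISPR knock-in donor built on a Xential-type repair template for integration at the human HBEGF locus. It is propagated in E. coli as a high-copy plasmid through a ColE1/pUC-type origin with ampicillin resistance. The backbone also retains remnants of a cloning vector: M13 origin and lacZα fragments and a T7 promoter.

No mammalian promoter is annotated, which fits a design in which the cassette is expressed from the endogenous HBEGF gene after integration. The payload begins with a short HBEGF fragment, then intervening sequence ending in an adenovirus major late splice acceptor. A second HBEGF coding segment follows, which the record describes as mutated exon 4 plus exon 5. HBEGF is the diphtheria toxin receptor, so in the Xential approach correct integration of the mutated exons is expected to make cells toxin-resistant and allow selection of knock-in clones. The record itself simply lists the mutated HBEGF sequence as a selectable marker.

Downstream, according to the construct name, 2A peptides separate HBEGF from an N-terminally 3xFLAG-tagged full-length human BRCA1 carrying the S1655F substitution, and BRCA1 from the red fluorescent reporter mRuby3. The catalogue lists the tag as 3xFLAG-V5, although only 3xFLAG and a residual attB1 fragment are annotated, and it names the fluorescent marker "mRuby15" rather than mRuby3. After mRuby3 come a human β-globin intron (HBBIVS2), which the depositor included to improve stable integration into cell lines, a WPRE to enhance transcript expression, and a bGH polyadenylation signal. The plasmid is intended for generating cell lines stably expressing this BRCA1 missense variant, with red fluorescence marking expressing cells.
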