Features (pLannotate 1.2.2; 18 found; start..end, strand, type, name):
     53..93      -  rep_origin     RSF ori (fragment): Plasmids containing the RSF 1030 origin of replication can be propagated in E. coli cells that contain additional plasmids with compatible origins.
    171..759     -  rep_origin     ori: high-copy-number ColE1/pMB1/pBR322/pUC origin of replication
    930..1790    -  CDS            AmpR: β-lactamase; bla; confers resistance to ampicillin, carbenicillin, and related antibiotics
   1791..1895    -  promoter       AmpR promoter: bla
   1921..2052    -  rep_origin     M13 ori (fragment): M13 bacteriophage origin of replication; arrow indicates direction of (+) strand synthesis
   2073..2227    -  CDS            lacZα (fragment): LacZα fragment of β-galactosidase; lacZ fragment
   2261..2279    +  promoter       T7 promoter: promoter for bacteriophage T7 RNA polymerase
   2317..2397    +  CDS            HBEGF (fragment): HBEGF_CHLAE - Also known as DTR, HEGFL. Experimental evidence at protein level: Swiss-Prot protein existence level 1. Growth factor that mediates its effects via EGFR, ERBB2 and ERBB4. Required for normal cardiac valve formation and normal heart function. Promotes smooth muscle cell proliferation. May be involved in macrophage-mediated cellular proliferation. It is mitogenic for fibroblasts, but not endothelial cells. It is able to bind EGF receptor/EGFR with higher affinity than EGF itself and is a far more potent mitogen for smooth muscle cells than EGF. Also acts as a diphtheria toxin recep
   3073..3140    +  misc_feature   Ad SA (fragment): adenovirus major late transcript splice acceptor (Friedrich and Soriano, 1991)
   3140..3364    +  CDS            HBEGF (fragment): HBEGF_CHLAE - Also known as DTR, HEGFL. Experimental evidence at protein level: Swiss-Prot protein existence level 1. Growth factor that mediates its effects via EGFR, ERBB2 and ERBB4. Required for normal cardiac valve formation and normal heart function. Promotes smooth muscle cell proliferation. May be involved in macrophage-mediated cellular proliferation. It is mitogenic for fibroblasts, but not endothelial cells. It is able to bind EGF receptor/EGFR with higher affinity than EGF itself and is a far more potent mitogen for smooth muscle cells than EGF. Also acts as a diphtheria toxin recep
   3443..3508    +  CDS            3xFLAG: three tandem FLAG® epitope tags, followed by an enterokinase cleavage site
   3534..3551    +  protein_bind   attB1 (fragment): mutant version of attB; core recombination site for the Gateway® BP reaction BP Clonase™
   3557..9142    +  CDS            BRCA1: BRCA1_HUMAN - Also known as RNF53. Experimental evidence at protein level: Swiss-Prot protein existence level 1. E3 ubiquitin-protein ligase that specifically mediates the formation of 'Lys-6'-linked polyubiquitin chains and plays a central role in DNA repair by facilitating cellular responses to DNA damage (PubMed:12890688, PubMed:14976165, PubMed:16818604, PubMed:17525340, PubMed:12887909, PubMed:10500182, PubMed:19261748). It is unclear whether it also mediates the formation of other types of polyubiquitin chains (PubMed:12890688). The BRCA1-BARD1 heterodimer coordinates a diverse range of
   9228..9937    +  CDS            mRuby3 (fragment): monomeric red fluorescent protein derived from mRuby2, with improved brightness and photostability (Bajar et al., 2016)
   9970..10058   +  intron         β-globin intron (fragment): internally truncated intron from human β-globin
  10428..10819   +  intron         β-globin intron (fragment): internally truncated intron from human β-globin
  10903..11491   +  misc_feature   WPRE: woodchuck hepatitis virus posttranscriptional regulatory element
  11535..11646   +  polyA_signal   bGH poly(A) signal: bovine growth hormone polyadenylation signal
>Addgene plasmid #249000 | pKlab1160-HBEGF-2a-3xFLAG-BRCA1(full-length)-S1655F-2a-mRuby3-HBBIVS2-WPRE | addgene full sequence | sequence record 495994 | Addgene NGS Result
GTGCCAGCTGCATTAACATGGTCATAGCTGTTTCCTTGCGTATTGGGCGCTCTCCGCTTCCTCGCTCACT
GACTCGCTGCGCTCGGTCGTTCGGGTAAAGCCTGGGGTGCCTAATGAGCAAAAGGCCAGCAAAAGGCCAG
GAACCGTAAAAAGGCCGCGTTGCTGGCGTTTTTCCATAGGCTCCGCCCCCCTGACGAGCATCACAAAAAT
CGACGCTCAAGTCAGAGGTGGCGAAACCCGACAGGACTATAAAGATACCAGGCGTTTCCCCCTGGAAGCT
CCCTCGTGCGCTCTCCTGTTCCGACCCTGCCGCTTACCGGATACCTGTCCGCCTTTCTCCCTTCGGGAAG
CGTGGCGCTTTCTCATAGCTCACGCTGTAGGTATCTCAGTTCGGTGTAGGTCGTTCGCTCCAAGCTGGGC
TGTGTGCACGAACCCCCCGTTCAGCCCGACCGCTGCGCCTTATCCGGTAACTATCGTCTTGAGTCCAACC
CGGTAAGACACGACTTATCGCCACTGGCAGCAGCCACTGGTAACAGGATTAGCAGAGCGAGGTATGTAGG
CGGTGCTACAGAGTTCTTGAAGTGGTGGCCTAACTACGGCTACACTAGAAGAACAGTATTTGGTATCTGC
GCTCTGCTGAAGCCAGTTACCTTCGGAAAAAGAGTTGGTAGCTCTTGATCCGGCAAACAAACCACCGCTG
GTAGCGGTGGTTTTTTTGTTTGCAAGCAGCAGATTACGCGCAGAAAAAAAGGATCTCAAGAAGATCCTTT
GATCTTTTCTACGGGGTCTGACGCTCAGTGGAACGAAAACTCACGTTAAGGGATTTTGGTCATGAGATTA
TCAAAAAGGATCTTCACCTAGATCCTTTTAAATTAAAAATGAAGTTTTAAATCAATCTAAAGTATATATG
AGTAAACTTGGTCTGACAGTTACCAATGCTTAATCAGTGAGGCACCTATCTCAGCGATCTGTCTATTTCG
TTCATCCATAGTTGCCTGACTCCCCGTCGTGTAGATAACTACGATACGGGAGGGCTTACCATCTGGCCCC
AGTGCTGCAATGATACCGCGAGAACCACGCTCACCGGCTCCAGATTTATCAGCAATAAACCAGCCAGCCG
GAAGGGCCGAGCGCAGAAGTGGTCCTGCAACTTTATCCGCCTCCATCCAGTCTATTAATTGTTGCCGGGA
AGCTAGAGTAAGTAGTTCGCCAGTTAATAGTTTGCGCAACGTTGTTGCCATTGCTACAGGCATCGTGGTG
TCACGCTCGTCGTTTGGTATGGCTTCATTCAGCTCCGGTTCCCAACGATCAAGGCGAGTTACATGATCCC
CCATGTTGTGCAAAAAAGCGGTTAGCTCCTTCGGTCCTCCGATCGTTGTCAGAAGTAAGTTGGCCGCAGT
GTTATCACTCATGGTTATGGCAGCACTGCATAATTCTCTTACTGTCATGCCATCCGTAAGATGCTTTTCT
GTGACTGGTGAGTACTCAACCAAGTCATTCTGAGAATAGTGTATGCGGCGACCGAGTTGCTCTTGCCCGG
CGTCAATACGGGATAATACCGCGCCACATAGCAGAACTTTAAAAGTGCTCATCATTGGAAAACGTTCTTC
GGGGCGAAAACTCTCAAGGATCTTACCGCTGTTGAGATCCAGTTCGATGTAACCCACTCGTGCACCCAAC
TGATCTTCAGCATCTTTTACTTTCACCAGCGTTTCTGGGTGAGCAAAAACAGGAAGGCAAAATGCCGCAA
AAAAGGGAATAAGGGCGACACGGAAATGTTGAATACTCATACTCTTCCTTTTTCAATATTATTGAAGCAT
TTATCAGGGTTATTGTCTCATGAGCGGATACATATTTGAATGTATTTAGAAAAATAAACAAATAGGGGTT
CCGCGCACATTTCCCCGAAAAGTGCCACCTAAATTGTAAGCGTTAATATTTTGTTAAAATTCGCGTTAAA
TTTTTGTTAAATCAGCTCATTTTTTAACCAATAGGCCGAAATCGGCAAAATCCCTTATAAATCAAAAGAA
TAGACCGAGATAGGGTTGAGTGGCCGCTACAGGGCGCTCCCATTCGCCATTCAGGCTGCGCAACTGTTGG
GAAGGGCGTTTCGGTGCGGGCCTCTTCGCTATTACGCCAGCTGGCGAAAGGGGGATGTGCTGCAAGGCGA
TTAAGTTGGGTAACGCCAGGGTTTTCCCAGTCACGACGTTGTAAAACGACGGCCAGTCCCCCGGTCAGGC
AACATCACCCGAGCGCGACGTAATACGACTCACTATAGGGCGAATTGGCGGAAGGCCGTCAAGGCCGCAT
ACGCGTCCATGTCTTCGGAAATACAAGGACTTCTGCATCCATGGAGAATGCAAATATGTGAAGGAGCTCC
GGGCTCCCTCCTGCATGTAAGTGCCCCTTCCCCAGGGCTGAATCTCATCAGCACACTTTGTCAGCCACGT
GGCTGTTCCTCGTTGTCACTGTTCCTTGAATTCATGATTTCACCCAGTTTCTTCTCAACCTCTGGGCGGA
AGTTGGGAGGAGGGGAAATATATTTTTAGTCAGCGGAAGCCCCCTCCCCCCTATAGGATGCAATTTCCTG
TGGTATGGTTTTGTGACGTGCTTTAATCCTTGGGGACATTTCCTGCTTGCCCAGAAATGAGCATGTGGCT
AGGACAGCTGGCACCTGAAGGCAGGCCCTTAATTCTTGCCTGATGCCCTACTCTGGGAGGGAGAAGCCAG
TAGGAAACATGGCAGAGTGGGCTTCCAGGGCAGAGTAGAGCTCCTGTGGGAAGGTAGGAAGTGCATTTGG
ATGCATGATGTATAGGTATGTGTGTATTTGGGTTTATGTGCATGTAAGTGTGCAAATGTGGATTGACTGT
GAGGCATGGCAGGACTGTACAGAGAGGGATCATCATGGCGGCAGGTTGAGGCCTCTCTTTCTTCTTCCTT
ATCCCAGCAAGGACGAGGAGGTGGGAGACATGGAGAGTACTGGCCTTTGGCCACGTTGTGAGAGAACAAT
TCCTTTGTGCAGGGTTCACAGGAAATGGAACCTGACCCATTAGGCATCAGCCCCCGGAATTCTAGGGCGC
AGTAGTCCAGGGTTTCCTTGATGATGTCATACTTATCCTGTCCCTTTTTTTTCCACAGCTGCCACCCGGG
TTACCATGGAAAAAGGTGTCATGGGCTGAGCCTCCCAGTGGAAAATCGCTTATATACCTATGACCACACA
ACCATCCTGGCCGTGGTGGCTGTGGTGCTGTCATCTGTCTGTCTGCTGGTCATCGTGGGGCTTCTCATGT
TTAGGTACCATAGGAGAGGAGGTTATGATGTGGAAAATGAAGAGAAAGTGAAGTTGGGCATGACTAATTC
CCACGGATCCGAGGGCAGAGGAAGTCTGCTAACATGCGGTGACGTCGAGGAGAATCCTGGCCCAGCACCG
GGATCCACCGGTGACTACAAAGACCATGACGGTGATTATAAAGATCATGACATCGACTACAAGGATGACG
ATGACAAGCCAGTGTGGTGGAATTCGATATCAACAAGTTTGTACAAAAAAGTTGGCGATTTATCTGCTCT
TCGCGTTGAAGAAGTACAAAATGTCATTAATGCTATGCAGAAAATCTTAGAGTGTCCCATCTGTCTGGAG
TTGATCAAGGAACCGGTGTCCACAAAGTGTGACCACATATTTTGCAAATTTTGCATGCTGAAACTTCTCA
ACCAGAAGAAAGGGCCTTCACAGTGTCCTTTATGTAAGAATGATATAACCAAAAGGAGCCTACAAGAAAG
TACGAGATTTAGTCAACTTGTTGAAGAGCTATTGAAAATCATTTGTGCTTTTCAGCTTGACACAGGTTTG
GAGTATGCAAACAGCTATAATTTTGCAAAAAAGGAAAATAACTCTCCTGAACATCTAAAAGATGAAGTTT
CTATCATCCAAAGTATGGGCTACAGAAACCGTGCCAAAAGACTTCTACAGAGTGAACCCGAAAATCCTTC
CTTGCAGGAAACCAGTCTCAGTGTCCAACTCTCTAACCTTGGAACTGTGAGAACTCTGAGGACAAAGCAG
CGGATACAACCTCAAAAGACGTCTGTCTACATTGAATTGGGATCTGATTCTTCTGAAGATACCGTTAATA
AGGCAACTTATTGCAGTGTGGGAGATCAAGAATTGTTACAAATCACCCCTCAAGGAACCAGGGATGAAAT
CAGTTTGGATTCTGCAAAAAAGGCTGCTTGTGAATTTTCTGAGACGGATGTAACAAATACTGAACATCAT
CAACCCAGTAATAATGATTTGAACACCACTGAGAAGCGTGCAGCTGAGAGGCATCCAGAAAAGTATCAGG
GTAGTTCTGTTTCAAACTTGCATGTGGAGCCATGTGGCACAAATACTCATGCCAGCTCATTACAGCATGA
GAACAGCAGTTTATTACTCACTAAAGACAGAATGAATGTAGAAAAGGCTGAATTCTGTAATAAAAGCAAA
CAGCCTGGCTTAGCAAGGAGCCAACATAACAGATGGGCTGGAAGTAAGGAAACATGTAATGATAGGCGGA
CTCCCAGCACAGAAAAAAAGGTAGATCTGAATGCTGATCCCCTGTGTGAGAGAAAAGAATGGAATAAGCA
GAAACTGCCATGCTCAGAGAATCCTAGAGATACTGAAGATGTTCCTTGGATAACACTAAATAGCAGCATT
CAGAAAGTTAATGAGTGGTTTTCCAGAAGTGATGAACTGTTAGGTTCTGATGACTCACATGATGGGGAGT
CTGAATCAAATGCCAAAGTAGCTGATGTATTGGACGTTCTAAATGAGGTAGATGAATATTCTGGTTCTTC
AGAGAAAATAGACTTACTGGCCAGTGATCCTCATGAGGCTTTAATATGTAAAAGTGAAAGAGTTCACTCC
AAATCAGTAGAGAGTAATATTGAAGACAAAATATTTGGGAAAACCTATCGGAAGAAGGCAAGCCTCCCCA
ACTTAAGCCATGTAACTGAAAATCTAATTATAGGAGCATTTGTTACTGAGCCACAGATAATACAAGAGCG
TCCCCTCACAAATAAATTAAAGCGTAAAAGGAGACCTACATCAGGCCTTCATCCTGAGGATTTTATCAAG
AAAGCAGATTTGGCAGTTCAAAAGACTCCTGAAATGATAAATCAGGGAACTAACCAAACGGAGCAGAATG
GTCAAGTGATGAATATTACTAATAGTGGTCATGAGAATAAAACAAAAGGTGATTCTATTCAGAATGAGAA
AAATCCTAACCCAATAGAATCACTCGAAAAAGAATCTGCTTTCAAAACGAAAGCTGAACCTATAAGCAGC
AGTATAAGCAATATGGAACTCGAATTAAATATCCACAATTCAAAAGCACCTAAAAAGAATAGGCTGAGGA
GGAAGTCTTCTACCAGGCATATTCATGCGCTTGAACTAGTAGTCAGTAGAAATCTAAGCCCACCTAATTG
TACTGAATTGCAAATTGATAGTTGTTCTAGCAGTGAAGAGATAAAGAAAAAAAAGTACAACCAAATGCCA
GTCAGGCACAGCAGAAACCTACAACTCATGGAAGGTAAAGAACCTGCAACTGGAGCCAAGAAGAGTAACA
AGCCAAATGAACAGACAAGTAAAAGACATGACAGTGATACTTTCCCAGAGCTGAAGTTAACAAATGCACC
TGGTTCTTTTACTAAGTGTTCAAATACCAGTGAACTTAAAGAATTTGTCAATCCTAGCCTTCCAAGAGAA
GAAAAAGAAGAGAAACTAGAAACAGTTAAAGTGTCTAATAATGCTGAAGACCCCAAAGATCTCATGTTAA
GTGGAGAAAGGGTTTTGCAAACTGAAAGATCTGTAGAGAGTAGCAGTATTTCACTGGTACCTGGTACTGA
TTATGGCACTCAGGAAAGTATCTCGTTACTGGAAGTTAGCACTCTAGGGAAGGCAAAAACAGAACCAAAT
AAATGTGTGAGTCAGTGTGCAGCATTTGAAAACCCCAAGGGACTAATTCATGGTTGTTCCAAAGATAATA
GAAATGACACAGAAGGCTTTAAGTATCCATTGGGACATGAAGTTAACCACAGTCGGGAAACAAGCATAGA
AATGGAAGAAAGTGAACTTGATGCTCAGTATTTGCAGAATACATTCAAGGTTTCAAAGCGCCAGTCATTT
GCTCTGTTTTCAAATCCAGGAAATGCAGAAGAGGAATGTGCAACATTCTCTGCCCACTCTGGGTCCTTAA
AGAAACAAAGTCCAAAAGTCACTTTTGAATGTGAACAAAAGGAAGAAAATCAAGGAAAGAATGAGTCTAA
TATCAAGCCTGTACAGACAGTTAATATCACTGCAGGCTTTCCTGTGGTTGGTCAGAAAGATAAGCCAGTT
GATAATGCCAAATGTAGTATCAAAGGAGGCTCTAGGTTTTGTCTATCATCTCAGTTCAGAGGCAACGAAA
CTGGACTCATTACTCCAAATAAACATGGACTTTTACAAAACCCATATCGTATACCACCACTTTTTCCCAT
CAAGTCATTTGTTAAAACTAAATGTAAGAAAAATCTGCTAGAGGAAAACTTTGAGGAACATTCAATGTCA
CCTGAAAGAGAAATGGGAAATGAGAACATTCCAAGTACAGTGAGCACAATTAGCCGTAATAACATTAGAG
AAAATGTTTTTAAAGGAGCCAGCTCAAGCAATATTAATGAAGTAGGTTCCAGTACTAATGAAGTGGGCTC
CAGTATTAATGAAATAGGTTCCAGTGATGAAAACATTCAAGCAGAACTAGGTAGAAACAGAGGGCCAAAA
TTGAATGCTATGCTTAGATTAGGGGTTTTGCAACCTGAGGTCTATAAACAAAGTCTTCCTGGAAGTAATT
GTAAGCATCCTGAAATAAAAAAGCAAGAATATGAAGAAGTAGTTCAGACTGTTAATACAGATTTCTCTCC
ATATCTGATTTCAGATAACTTAGAACAGCCTATGGGAAGTAGTCATGCATCTCAGGTTTGTTCTGAGACA
CCTGATGACCTGTTAGATGATGGTGAAATAAAGGAAGATACTAGTTTTGCTGAAAATGACATTAAGGAAA
GTTCTGCTGTTTTTAGCAAAAGCGTCCAGAGAGGAGAGCTTAGCAGGAGTCCTAGCCCTTTCACCCATAC
ACATTTGGCTCAGGGTTACCGAAGAGGGGCCAAGAAATTAGAGTCCTCAGAAGAGAACTTATCTAGTGAG
GATGAAGAGCTTCCCTGCTTCCAACACTTGTTATTTGGTAAAGTAAACAATATACCTTCTCAGTCTACTA
GGCATAGCACCGTTGCTACCGAGTGTCTGTCTAAGAACACAGAGGAGAATTTATTATCATTGAAGAATAG
CTTAAATGACTGCAGTAACCAGGTAATATTGGCAAAGGCATCTCAGGAACATCACCTTAGTGAGGAAACA
AAATGTTCTGCTAGCTTGTTTTCTTCACAGTGCAGTGAATTGGAAGACTTGACTGCAAATACAAACACCC
AGGATCCTTTCTTGATTGGTTCTTCCAAACAAATGAGGCATCAGTCTGAAAGCCAGGGAGTTGGTCTGAG
TGACAAGGAATTGGTTTCAGATGATGAAGAAAGAGGAACGGGCTTGGAAGAAAATAATCAAGAAGAGCAA
AGCATGGATTCAAACTTAGGTGAAGCAGCATCTGGGTGTGAGAGTGAAACAAGCGTCTCTGAAGACTGCT
CAGGGCTATCCTCTCAGAGTGACATTTTAACCACTCAGCAGAGGGATACCATGCAACATAACCTGATAAA
GCTCCAGCAGGAAATGGCTGAACTAGAAGCTGTGTTAGAACAGCATGGGAGCCAGCCTTCTAACAGCTAC
CCTTCCATCATAAGTGACTCCTCTGCCCTTGAGGACCTGCGAAATCCAGAACAAAGCACATCAGAAAAAG
CAGTATTAACTTCACAGAAAAGTAGTGAATACCCTATAAGCCAGAATCCAGAAGGCCTTTCTGCTGACAA
GTTTGAGGTGTCTGCAGATAGTTCTACCAGTAAAAATAAAGAACCAGGAGTGGAAAGGTCATCCCCTTCT
AAATGCCCATCATTAGATGATAGGTGGTACATGCACAGTTGCTCTGGGAGTCTTCAGAATAGAAACTACC
CATCTCAAGAGGAGCTCATTAAGGTTGTTGATGTGGAGGAGCAACAGCTGGAAGAGTCTGGGCCACACGA
TTTGACGGAAACATCTTACTTGCCAAGGCAAGATCTAGAGGGAACCCCTTACCTGGAATCTGGAATCAGC
CTCTTCTCTGATGACCCTGAATCTGATCCTTCTGAAGACAGAGCCCCAGAGTCAGCTCGTGTTGGCAACA
TACCATCTTCAACCTCTGCATTGAAAGTTCCCCAATTGAAAGTTGCAGAATCTGCCCAGGGTCCAGCTGC
TGCTCATACTACTGATACTGCTGGGTATAATGCAATGGAAGAAAGTGTGAGCAGGGAGAAGCCAGAATTG
ACAGCTTCAACAGAAAGGGTCAACAAAAGAATGTCCATGGTGGTGTTTGGCCTGACCCCAGAAGAATTTA
TGCTCGTGTACAAGTTTGCCAGAAAACACCACATCACTTTAACTAATCTAATTACTGAAGAGACTACTCA
TGTTGTTATGAAAACAGATGCTGAGTTTGTGTGTGAACGGACACTGAAATATTTTCTAGGAATTGCGGGA
GGAAAATGGGTAGTTAGCTATTTCTGGGTGACCCAGTCTATTAAAGAAAGAAAAATGCTGAATGAGCATG
ATTTTGAAGTCAGAGGAGATGTGGTCAATGGAAGAAACCACCAAGGTCCAAAGCGAGCAAGAGAATCCCA
GGACAGAAAGATCTTCAGGGGGCTAGAAATCTGTTGCTATGGGCCCTTCACCAACATGCCCACAGATCAA
CTGGAATGGATGGTACAGCTGTGTGGTGCTTCTGTGGTGAAGGAGCTTTCATCATTCACCCTTGGCACAG
GTGTCCACCCAATTGTGGTTGTGCAGCCAGATGCCTGGACAGAGGACAATGGCTTCCATGCAATTGGGCA
GATGTGTGAGGCACCTGTGGTGACCCGAGAGTGGGTGTTGGACAGTGTAGCACTCTACCAGTGCCAGGAG
CTGGACACCTACCTGATACCCCAGATCCCCCACAGCCACTACACCGGTGGCTCCGCCACCAATTTCAGCC
TGCTCAAGCAGGCTGGCGACGTGGAGGAAAACCCAGGACCTGCGCCGGGTTCGCAATTGGTGTCTAAGGG
CGAAGAGCTGATCAAGGAAAATATGCGTATGAAGGTGGTCATGGAAGGTTCGGTCAACGGCCACCAATTC
AAATGCACAGGTGAAGGAGAAGGCAGACCGTACGAGGGAGTGCAAACCATGAGGATCAAAGTCATCGAGG
GAGGACCCCTGCCATTTGCCTTTGACATTCTTGCCACGTCGTTCATGTATGGCAGCCGTACCTTTATCAA
GTACCCGGCCGACATCCCTGATTTCTTTAAACAGTCCTTTCCTGAGGGTTTTACTTGGGAAAGAGTTACG
AGATACGAAGATGGTGGAGTCGTCACCGTCACGCAGGACACCAGCCTTGAGGATGGCGAGCTCGTCTACA
ACGTCAAGGTCAGAGGGGTAAACTTTCCCTCCAATGGTCCCGTGATGCAGAAGAAGACCAAGGGTTGGGA
GCCTAATACAGAGATGATGTATCCAGCAGATGGTGGTCTGAGAGGATACACTGACATCGCACTGAAAGTT
GATGGTGGTGGCCATCTGCACTGCAACTTCGTGACAACTTACAGGTCAAAAAAGACCGTCGGGAACATCA
AGATGCCCGGTGTCCATGCCGTTGATCACCGCCTGGAAAGGATCGAGGAGAGTGACAATGAAACCTACGT
AGTGCAAAGAGAAGTGGCAGTTGCCAAATACAGCAACCTTGGTGGTGGCATGGACGAGCTGTACAAGTAA
TAGTAAACGCTAGCGTTTAAACCTTCAGGGTGAGTCTATGGGACGCTTGATGTTTTCTTTCCCCTTCTTT
TCTATGGTTAAGTTCATGTCATAGGAAGGGGATAAGTAACAGGGTACAGTTTAGAATGGGAAACAGACGA
ATGATTGCATCAGTGTGGAAGTCTCAGGATCGTTTTAGTTTCTTTTATTTGCTGTTCATAACAATTGTTT
TCTTTTGTTTAATTCTTGCTTTCTTTTTTTTTCTTCTCCGCAATTTTTACTATTATACTTAATGCCTTAA
CATTGTGTATAACAAAAGGAAATATCTCTGAGATACATTAAGTAACTTAAAAAAAAACTTTACACAGTCT
GCCTAGTACATTACTATTTGGAATATATGTGTGCTTATTTGCATATTCATAATCTCCCTACTTTATTTTC
TTTTATTTTTAATTGATACATAATCATTATACATATTTATGGGTTAAAGTGTAATGTTTTAATATGTGTA
CACATATTGACCAAATCAGGGTAATTTTGCATTTGTAATTTTAAAAAATGCTTTCTTCTTTTAATATACT
TTTTTGTTTATCTTATTTCTAATACTTTCCCTAATCTCTTTCTTTCAGGGCAATAATGATACAATGTATC
ATGCCTCTTTGCACCATTCTAAAGAATAACAGTGATAATTTCTGGGTTAAGGCAATAGCAATATCTCTGC
ATATAAATATTTCTGCATATAAATTGTAACTGATGTAAGAGGTTTCATATTGCTAATAGCAGCTACAATC
CAGCTACCATTCTGCTTTTATTTTATGGTTGGGATAAGGCTGGATTATTCTGAGTCCAAGCTAGGCCCTT
TTGCTAATCATGTTCATACCTCTTATCTTCCTCCCACAGCTCCTGGGCAACGTGCTGTTTAAACCCGCTG
ATCAGCCTCGAGCTAGCGTCGACTAATGATAAGTTTAAACGCTAGCGTCGACAATCAACCTCTGGATTAC
AAAATTTGTGAAAGATTGACTGGTATTCTTAACTATGTTGCTCCTTTTACGCTATGTGGATACGCTGCTT
TAATGCCTTTGTATCATGCTATTGCTTCCCGTATGGCCTTCATTTTCTCCTCCTTGTATAAATCCTGGTT
GCTGTCTCTTTATGAGGAGTTGTGGCCCGTTGTCAGGCAACGTGGCGTGGTGTGCACTGTGTTTGCTGAC
GCAACCCCCACTGGTTGGGGCATTGCCACCACCTGTCAGCTCCTTTCCGGGACTTTCGCTTTCCCCCTCC
CTATTGCCACGGCGGAACTCATCGCCGCCTGCCTTGCCCGCTGCTGGACAGGGGCTCGGCTGTTGGGCAC
TGACAATTCCGTGGTGTTGTCGGGGAAGCTGACGTCCTTTCCATGGCTGCTCGCCTGTGTTGCCACCTGG
ATTCTGCGCGGGACGTCCTTCTGCTACGTCCCTTCGGCCCTCAATCCAGCGGACCTTCCTTCCCGCGGCC
TGCTGCCGGCTCTGCGGCCTCTTCCGCGTCTTCGCCTTCGCCCTCAGACGAGTCGGATCTCCCTTTGGGC
CGCCTCCCCGCCTGTAATCTAGATAGTCAGTTTAAACCCGCTGATCAGCCTCGACTGTGCCTTCTAGTTG
CCAGCCATCTGTTGTTTGCCCCTCCCCCGTGCCTTCCTTGACCCTGGAAGGTGCCACTCCCACTGTCCTT
TCCTAATAAAATGAGGAAATTGCATCGCATTGTCTGAGTAGGTGTCATTCTATTCTGGGGGGTGGGGTGG
GGCAGGACAGCAAGGGGGGGGATTGGGAAGACAATAGCAGGCATGCTGGGGATGCGGTGGGCTCTATGGC
TTCTCTCGAGGTCAGGCAACATCACCCCTTCCCTGGGTAGGTGTGTGGGTGGAGGGGCTGTGGGTTCCTT
AGCCTCTCTCCTAAGCCAAACCCAGCAAACGGCTGCCTTGGCAACCCCTCAGGGATGACAGCACTGCCAT
GCTCTCTGGCAGGCATAATGTTGCCACTGTGCCTGAGGCCAACACCCTGCGTCGGGCTGCAAACATCCAT
TCCCTTCCCTGTGGGGAGGGAGGCTCTGGGGGCCTTAGTGGGAGACTCTGGACAGGGCCAAGAGACTGTT
GTATGCACACTGCCTCCAGCCTGTCAAGAAGGCGGCGTGCCTGGCATCCCTTCTACTGGTGATTGGTGCA
GATCCCTTAGCTTTTTAAAGCTTCCTTGTTTTGTCTGATCACACACAGCAGAGCTGCCCTGTATTTGGCA
GTTGGCAGACAGACCCATCACTCCCCACCATGTCCACAGTCACTTGTGCATCCTTTCCTATAACATCCTT
GTCAGGAGCTTGGTATTAGAGGGAGTTGTTTAAGAGTGGCATAGAAAGCCCCCATATTATCCTTCCCAAG
GTCTTGGGACAGGGTGGGAAATGTTCATCTTAAATTTGTAAAATGGCATCATTAGTACAGGGTGAAGAAG
GTGACTCAAGTAGTCAAGGTGGATTGAGGTCAGGAATCTGTCTATACCAGATTGGTCCTGGGCATTTTGG
TGGATGGATGTGGGGCTTGCACTGTGTGGTTGAGAGGCCTTATAAGGTTGCCCTCCTGGAGGTACCCTGG
GCCTCATGGGCCTTCCGCTCACTGCCCGCTTTCCAGTCGGGAAACCTGTCCCCCCGGTCAGGCAACATCA
CCC
